Addgene plasmid #48692: pFRT-TODestFLAGHAhFMRPiso1I304N
Purpose: Expresses hFMRP iso 1 I304N
Depositing lab: Thomas Tuschl. Depositing organization: Rockefeller University. Publication: FMRP targets distinct mRNA sequence elements to regulate protein expression. Ascano M Jr, Mukherjee N, Bandaru P, Miller JB, Nusbaum JD, Corcoran DL, Langlois C, Munschauer M, Dewell S, Hafner M, Williams Z, Ohler U, Tuschl T. Nature. 2012 Dec 20;492(7429):382-6. doi: 10.1038/nature11737. Epub 2012 Dec 12. PubMed 23235829.
Backbone
  Vector backbone: pcDNA5/FRT/TO
  Backbone manufacturer: Life Technologies, Modified by Tuschl Lab
  Backbone size w/o insert (bp): 5322
  Total vector size (bp): 7307
  Vector type: Mammalian Expression
  Selectable markers: Hygromycin
Growth in bacteria
  Bacterial resistance: Ampicillin, 100 μg/mL
  Growth temperature: 37°C
  Growth strain: Top10
  Copy number: High Copy
Gene/Insert
  Gene/Insert name: FlagHA FMR1 Iso 1 I304N (alt names: FMR1; FMRP; fragile X mental retardation 1)
  Species: H. sapiens (human)
  Insert size (bp): 1985
  GenBank ID: NM_002024
  Entrez Gene: FMR1 (a.k.a. FMRP, FRAXA, POF, POF1)
  Promoter: CMV, 2x Tet
  Tag / fusion protein: FLAG (N terminal on backbone); HA (N terminal on backbone)
  Cloning method: Gateway Cloning
  Sequencing primers: 5′ CMV Forward; 3′ BGH Reverse
Terms and licenses: Academic/Nonprofit Terms; Industry Terms: Not Available to Industry
How to cite: pFRT-TODestFLAGHAhFMRPiso1I304N was a gift from Thomas Tuschl (Addgene plasmid # 48692 ; http://n2t.net/addgene:48692 ; RRID:Addgene_48692)
