[The description below was written by a language model from this plasmid's Addgene catalogue record and pLannotate feature annotations shown in this document.]
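Description:
pFRT-TODestFLAGHAhFMRPiso1I304N is a 7.3 kb mammalian expression plasmid built on a laboratory-modified, Gateway-adapted version of the commercial pcDNA5/FRT/TO backbone. It is propagated in E. coli through a high-copy ColE1/pUC-type origin with ampicillin selection from the β-lactamase gene. A fragment of the f1 origin and remnants of the lac promoter/operator region are also annotated in the backbone.

The payload is the human FMR1 coding sequence (isoform 1 of FMRP, the fragile X protein) carrying the I304N substitution, introduced by Gateway recombination and therefore flanked by attB1 and attB2 sites. Backbone-encoded FLAG and HA epitopes are fused to the N terminus according to the catalogue. The automated annotation detects only a FLAG fragment upstream of attB1 and does not call the HA tag. It also reports V5 tag matches outside the FMR1 reading frame that the catalogue does not list as fusions. Transcription is driven by the CMV enhancer/promoter followed by two tet operator copies, which the annotation software labels as tetO-containing promoter fragments. Expression is thus repressed in cells producing the Tet repressor and induced by tetracycline or doxycycline. The bGH polyadenylation signal terminates the transcript.

Downstream lies an FRT site immediately preceding a hygromycin resistance gene with an SV40 poly(A) signal. In this vector family, FLP-mediated recombination into a host cell line carrying a genomic FRT acceptor site places the marker under a resident promoter, so hygromycin selection yields isogenic, single-copy integrants. The construct therefore suits generation of stable, inducible lines expressing tagged mutant FMRP, for example for affinity purification and comparison of RNA target binding with the wild-type protein.
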