Features (pLannotate 1.2.2; 27 found; start..end, strand, type, name):
      1..42      +  CDS            V5 tag: epitope tag from simian virus 5
     70..122     -  misc_feature   bom (fragment): basis of mobility region from pBR322
    277..656     +  enhancer       CMV enhancer: human cytomegalovirus immediate early enhancer
    729..746     -  promoter       CMV promoter (fragment): human cytomegalovirus (CMV) immediate early promoter
    809..860     +  promoter       CMVd2 promoter: truncated human cytomegalovirus (CMV) immediate early promoter that yields moderately reduced expression relative to the full-length promoter
    862..881     +  promoter       PLtetO-1 promoter (fragment): modified phage lambda PL promoter with tet operator sites (Lutz and Bujard, 1997)
    883..902     +  promoter       PLtetO-1 promoter (fragment): modified phage lambda PL promoter with tet operator sites (Lutz and Bujard, 1997)
    910..943     +  promoter       TRE3GV promoter (fragment): 3rd-generation Tet-responsive promoter that can be activated by binding of Tet-On® 3G, optimized for retroviral and lentiviral vectors
   1038..1058    +  CDS            FLAG (fragment): FLAG® epitope tag, followed by an enterokinase cleavage site
   1101..1125    +  protein_bind   attB1: mutant version of attB; recombination site for the Gateway® BP reaction BP Clonase™
   1131..3026    +  CDS            FMR1: FMR1_HUMAN - Experimental evidence at protein level: Swiss-Prot protein existence level 1. (Microbial infection) Acts as a positive regulator of influenza A virus (IAV) replication. Required for the assembly and nuclear export of the viral ribonucleoprotein (vRNP) components. From Homo sapiens (Human).
   3061..3085    -  protein_bind   attB2: mutant version of attB; recombination site for the Gateway® BP reaction BP Clonase™
   3138..3179    +  CDS            V5 tag: epitope tag from simian virus 5
   3265..3489    +  polyA_signal   bGH poly(A) signal: bovine growth hormone polyadenylation signal
   3493..3514    +  promoter       SV40 promoter (fragment): SV40 enhancer and early promoter
   3535..3768    +  rep_origin     f1 ori (fragment) (sequence partly withheld): f1 bacteriophage origin of replication; arrow indicates direction of (+) strand synthesis
   3773..3820    +  protein_bind   FRT: FLP-mediated recombination occurs in the 8-bp core sequence TCTAGAAA (Turan and Bode, 2011). FLP recombinase from the Saccharomyces cerevisiae 2μ plasmid
   3828..4850    +  CDS            HygR: aminoglycoside phosphotransferase from E. coli; aph(4)-Ia; confers resistance to hygromycin
   4860..4985    +  CDS            ble (fragment): BLE_KLEPN - Experimental evidence at protein level: Swiss-Prot protein existence level 1. Binding protein with a strong affinity to the bleomycin family of antibiotics. Binds to CL990; an antimitotic-antibiotic compound. From Klebsiella pneumoniae.
   4980..5101    +  polyA_signal   SV40 poly(A) signal: SV40 polyadenylation signal
   5174..5190    -  protein_bind   lac operator: The lac repressor binds to the lac operator to inhibit transcription in E. coli. This inhibition can be relieved by adding lactose or isopropyl-β-D-thiogalactopyranoside (IPTG). lac repressor encoded by lacI
   5198..5228    -  promoter       lac promoter: promoter for the E. coli lac operon
   5243..5264    -  protein_bind   CAP binding site: CAP binding activates transcription in the presence of cAMP. E. coli catabolite activator protein
   5277..5369    -  CDS            lacI (fragment): lac repressor; lacI; The lac repressor binds to the lac operator to inhibit transcription in E. coli. This inhibition can be relieved by adding lactose or isopropyl-β-D-thiogalactopyranoside (IPTG).
   5552..6140    -  rep_origin     ori: high-copy-number ColE1/pMB1/pBR322/pUC origin of replication
   6311..7171    -  CDS            AmpR: β-lactamase; bla; confers resistance to ampicillin, carbenicillin, and related antibiotics
   7172..7276    -  promoter       AmpR promoter: bla
>Addgene plasmid #48692 | pFRT-TODestFLAGHAhFMRPiso1I304N | depositor full sequence | sequence record 70560 | pFRT-TODestFLAGHAhFMRPiso1I304N sequence 7307 bps
GGTAAGCCTATCCCTAACCCTCTCCTCGGTCTCGATTCTACGGACGGATCGGGAGATCTCCCGATCCCCT
ATGGTGCACTCTCAGTACAATCTGCTCTGATGCCGCATAGTTAAGCCAGTATCTGCTCCCTGCTTGTGTG
TTGGAGGTCGCTGAGTAGTGCGCGAGCAAAATTTAAGCTACAACAAGGCAAGGCTTGACCGACAATTGCA
TGAAGAATCTGCTTAGGGTTAGGCGTTTTGCGCTGCTTCGCGATGTACGGGCCAGATATACGCGTTGACA
TTGATTATTGACTAGTTATTAATAGTAATCAATTACGGGGTCATTAGTTCATAGCCCATATATGGAGTTC
CGCGTTACATAACTTACGGTAAATGGCCCGCCTGGCTGACCGCCCAACGACCCCCGCCCATTGACGTCAA
TAATGACGTATGTTCCCATAGTAACGCCAATAGGGACTTTCCATTGACGTCAATGGGTGGAGTATTTACG
GTAAACTGCCCACTTGGCAGTACATCAAGTGTATCATATGCCAAGTACGCCCCCTATTGACGTCAATGAC
GGTAAATGGCCCGCCTGGCATTATGCCCAGTACATGACCTTATGGGACTTTCCTACTTGGCAGTACATCT
ACGTATTAGTCATCGCTATTACCATGGTGATGCGGTTTTGGCAGTACATCAATGGGCGTGGATAGCGGTT
TGACTCACGGGGATTTCCAAGTCTCCACCCCATTGACGTCAATGGGAGTTTGTTTTGGAACCAAAATCAA
CGGGACTTTCCAAAATGTCGTAACAACTCCGCCCCATTGACGCAAATGGGCGGTAGGCGTGTACGGTGGG
AGGTCTATATAAGCAGAGCTCTCCCTATCAGTGATAGAGATCTCCCTATCAGTGATAGAGATCGTCGACG
AGCTCGTTTAGTGAACCGTCAGATCGCCTGGAGACGCCATCCACGCTGTTTTGACCTCCATAGAAGACAC
CGGGACCGATCCAGCCTCCGGACTCTAGCGTTTAAACTTAAGCTTGGTACCATGGACTACAAGGACGACG
ATGACAAGTACCCTTATGACGTGCCCGATTACGCTTTGAACCAGATATCAACAAGTTTGTACAAAAAAGC
AGGCTCCACCATGGAGGAGCTGGTGGTGGAAGTGCGGGGCTCCAATGGCGCTTTCTACAAGGCATTTGTA
AAGGATGTTCATGAAGATTCAATAACAGTTGCATTTGAAAACAACTGGCAGCCTGATAGGCAGATTCCAT
TTCATGATGTCAGATTCCCACCTCCTGTAGGTTATAATAAAGATATAAATGAAAGTGATGAAGTTGAGGT
GTATTCCAGAGCAAATGAAAAAGAGCCTTGCTGTTGGTGGTTAGCTAAAGTGAGGATGATAAAGGGTGAG
TTTTATGTGATAGAATATGCAGCATGTGATGCAACTTACAATGAAATTGTCACAATTGAACGTCTAAGAT
CTGTTAATCCCAACAAACCTGCCACAAAAGATACTTTCCATAAGATCAAGCTGGATGTGCCAGAAGACTT
ACGGCAAATGTGTGCCAAAGAGGCGGCACATAAGGATTTTAAAAAGGCAGTTGGTGCCTTTTCTGTAACT
TATGATCCAGAAAATTATCAGCTTGTCATTTTGTCCATCAATGAAGTCACCTCAAAGCGAGCACATATGC
TGATTGACATGCACTTTCGGAGTCTGCGCACTAAGTTGTCTCTGATAATGAGAAATGAAGAAGCTAGTAA
GCAGCTGGAGAGTTCAAGGCAGCTTGCCTCGAGATTTCATGAACAGTTTATCGTAAGAGAAGATCTGATG
GGTCTAGCTATTGGTACTCATGGTGCTAATATTCAGCAAGCTAGAAAAGTACCTGGGGTCACTGCTATTG
ATCTAGATGAAGATACCTGCACATTTCATATTTATGGAGAGGATCAGGATGCAGTGAAAAAAGCTAGAAG
CTTTCTCGAATTTGCTGAAGATGTAATACAAGTTCCAAGGAACTTAGTAGGCAAAGTAATAGGAAAAAAT
GGAAAGCTGAATCAGGAGATTGTGGACAAGTCAGGAGTTGTGAGGGTGAGGATTGAGGCTGAAAATGAGA
AAAATGTTCCACAAGAAGAGGAAATTATGCCACCAAATTCCCTTCCTTCCAATAATTCAAGGGTTGGACC
TAATGCCCCAGAAGAAAAAAAACATTTAGATATAAAGGAAAACAGCACCCATTTTTCTCAACCTAACAGT
ACAAAAGTCCAGAGGGTGTTAGTGGCTTCATCAGTTGTAGCAGGGGAATCCCAGAAACCTGAACTCAAGG
CTTGGCAGGGTATGGTACCATTTGTTTTTGTGGGAACAAAGGACAGCATCGCTAATGCCACTGTTCTTTT
GGATTATCACCTGAACTATTTAAAGGAAGTAGACCAGTTGCGTTTGGAGAGATTACAAATTGATGAGCAG
TTGCGACAGATTGGAGCTAGTTCTAGACCACCACCAAATCGTACAGATAAGGAAAAAAGCTATGTGACTG
ATGATGGTCAAGGAATGGGTCGAGGTAGTAGACCTTACAGAAATAGGGGGCACGGCAGACGCGGTCCTGG
ATATACTTCAGGAACTAATTCTGAAGCATCAAATGCTTCTGAAACAGAATCTGACCACAGAGACGAACTC
AGTGATTGGTCATTAGCTCCAACAGAGGAAGAGAGGGAGAGCTTCCTGCGCAGAGGAGACGGACGGCGGC
GTGGAGGGGGAGGAAGAGGACAAGGAGGAAGAGGACGTGGAGGAGGCTTCAAAGGAAACGACGATCACTC
CCGAACAGATAATCGTCCACGTAATCCAAGAGAGGCTAAAGGAAGAACAACAGATGGATCCCTTCAGATC
AGAGTTGACTGCAATAATGAAAGGAGTGTCCACACTAAAACATTACAGAATACCTCCAGTGAAGGTAGTC
GGCTGCGCACGGGTAAAGATCGTAACCAGAAGAAAGAGAAGCCAGACAGCGTGGATGGTCAGCAACCACT
CGTGAATGGAGTACCCTAAACGAATTCGCGGCCGCACTCGAGATATCTAGACCCAGCTTTCTTGTACAAA
GTGGTTGATATCCAGCACAGTGGCGGCCGCTCAAGTCTAGAGGGCCCGCGGTTCGAAGGTAAGCCTATCC
CTAACCCTCTCCTCGGTCTCGATTCTACGCGTACCGGATCCGCGGCCGCATAGATAACTGATCCAGTGTG
CCTCGAGTCTAGAGGGCCCGTTTAAACCCGCTGATCAGCCTCGACTGTGCCTTCTAGTTGCCAGCCATCT
GTTGTTTGCCCCTCCCCCGTGCCTTCCTTGACCCTGGAAGGTGCCACTCCCACTGTCCTTTCCTAATAAA
ATGAGGAAATTGCATCGCATTGTCTGAGTAGGTGTCATTCTATTCTGGGGGGTGGGGTGGGGCAGGACAG
CAAGGGGGAGGATTGGGAAGACAATAGCAGGCATGCTGGGGATGCGGTGGGCTCTATGGCTTCTGAGGCG
GAAAGAACCAGCTGGGGCTCTAGGGGGTATCCCC
[124 nt withheld, positions 3535-3658]
C
[91 nt withheld, positions 3660-3750]
AGGGTGATGGTTCACGTACCTAGAAGTTCCTATTCCGAAGTTCCTATTCTCTAGAAAGTATAGGAACTTC
CTTGGCCAAAAAGCCTGAACTCACCGCGACGTCTGTCGAGAAGTTTCTGATCGAAAAGTTCGACAGCGTC
TCCGACCTGATGCAGCTCTCGGAGGGCGAAGAATCTCGTGCTTTCAGCTTCGATGTAGGAGGGCGTGGAT
ATGTCCTGCGGGTAAATAGCTGCGCCGATGGTTTCTACAAAGATCGTTATGTTTATCGGCACTTTGCATC
GGCCGCGCTCCCGATTCCGGAAGTGCTTGACATTGGGGAATTCAGCGAGAGCCTGACCTATTGCATCTCC
CGCCGTGCACAGGGTGTCACGTTGCAAGACCTGCCTGAAACCGAACTGCCCGCTGTTCTGCAGCCGGTCG
CGGAGGCCATGGATGCGATCGCTGCGGCCGATCTTAGCCAGACGAGCGGGTTCGGCCCATTCGGACCGCA
AGGAATCGGTCAATACACTACATGGCGTGATTTCATATGCGCGATTGCTGATCCCCATGTGTATCACTGG
CAAACTGTGATGGACGACACCGTCAGTGCGTCCGTCGCGCAGGCTCTCGATGAGCTGATGCTTTGGGCCG
AGGACTGCCCCGAAGTCCGGCACCTCGTGCACGCGGATTTCGGCTCCAACAATGTCCTGACGGACAATGG
CCGCATAACAGCGGTCATTGACTGGAGCGAGGCGATGTTCGGGGATTCCCAATACGAGGTCGCCAACATC
TTCTTCTGGAGGCCGTGGTTGGCTTGTATGGAGCAGCAGACGCGCTACTTCGAGCGGAGGCATCCGGAGC
TTGCAGGATCGCCGCGGCTCCGGGCGTATATGCTCCGCATTGGTCTTGACCAACTCTATCAGAGCTTGGT
TGACGGCAATTTCGATGATGCAGCTTGGGCGCAGGGTCGATGCGACGCAATCGTCCGATCCGGAGCCGGG
ACTGTCGGGCGTACACAAATCGCCCGCAGAAGCGCGGCCGTCTGGACCGATGGCTGTGTAGAAGTACTCG
CCGATAGTGGAAACCGACGCCCCAGCACTCGTCCGAGGGCAAAGGAATAGCACGTACTACGAGATTTCGA
TTCCACCGCCGCCTTCTATGAAAGGTTGGGCTTCGGAATCGTTTTCCGGGACGCCGGCTGGATGATCCTC
CAGCGCGGGGATCTCATGCTGGAGTTCTTCGCCCACCCCAACTTGTTTATTGCAGCTTATAATGGTTACA
AATAAAGCAATAGCATCACAAATTTCACAAATAAAGCATTTTTTTCACTGCATTCTAGTTGTGGTTTGTC
CAAACTCATCAATGTATCTTATCATGTCTGTATACCGTCGACCTCTAGCTAGAGCTTGGCGTAATCATGG
TCATAGCTGTTTCCTGTGTGAAATTGTTATCCGCTCACAATTCCACACAACATACGAGCCGGAAGCATAA
AGTGTAAAGCCTGGGGTGCCTAATGAGTGAGCTAACTCACATTAATTGCGTTGCGCTCACTGCCCGCTTT
CCAGTCGGGAAACCTGTCGTGCCAGCTGCATTAATGAATCGGCCAACGCGCGGGGAGAGGCGGTTTGCGT
ATTGGGCGCTCTTCCGCTTCCTCGCTCACTGACTCGCTGCGCTCGGTCGTTCGGCTGCGGCGAGCGGTAT
CAGCTCACTCAAAGGCGGTAATACGGTTATCCACAGAATCAGGGGATAACGCAGGAAAGAACATGTGAGC
AAAAGGCCAGCAAAAGGCCAGGAACCGTAAAAAGGCCGCGTTGCTGGCGTTTTTCCATAGGCTCCGCCCC
CCTGACGAGCATCACAAAAATCGACGCTCAAGTCAGAGGTGGCGAAACCCGACAGGACTATAAAGATACC
AGGCGTTTCCCCCTGGAAGCTCCCTCGTGCGCTCTCCTGTTCCGACCCTGCCGCTTACCGGATACCTGTC
CGCCTTTCTCCCTTCGGGAAGCGTGGCGCTTTCTCATAGCTCACGCTGTAGGTATCTCAGTTCGGTGTAG
GTCGTTCGCTCCAAGCTGGGCTGTGTGCACGAACCCCCCGTTCAGCCCGACCGCTGCGCCTTATCCGGTA
ACTATCGTCTTGAGTCCAACCCGGTAAGACACGACTTATCGCCACTGGCAGCAGCCACTGGTAACAGGAT
TAGCAGAGCGAGGTATGTAGGCGGTGCTACAGAGTTCTTGAAGTGGTGGCCTAACTACGGCTACACTAGA
AGGACAGTATTTGGTATCTGCGCTCTGCTGAAGCCAGTTACCTTCGGAAAAAGAGTTGGTAGCTCTTGAT
CCGGCAAACAAACCACCGCTGGTAGCGGTGGTTTTTTTGTTTGCAAGCAGCAGATTACGCGCAGAAAAAA
AGGATCTCAAGAAGATCCTTTGATCTTTTCTACGGGGTCTGACGCTCAGTGGAACGAAAACTCACGTTAA
GGGATTTTGGTCATGAGATTATCAAAAAGGATCTTCACCTAGATCCTTTTAAATTAAAAATGAAGTTTTA
AATCAATCTAAAGTATATATGAGTAAACTTGGTCTGACAGTTACCAATGCTTAATCAGTGAGGCACCTAT
CTCAGCGATCTGTCTATTTCGTTCATCCATAGTTGCCTGACTCCCCGTCGTGTAGATAACTACGATACGG
GAGGGCTTACCATCTGGCCCCAGTGCTGCAATGATACCGCGAGACCCACGCTCACCGGCTCCAGATTTAT
CAGCAATAAACCAGCCAGCCGGAAGGGCCGAGCGCAGAAGTGGTCCTGCAACTTTATCCGCCTCCATCCA
GTCTATTAATTGTTGCCGGGAAGCTAGAGTAAGTAGTTCGCCAGTTAATAGTTTGCGCAACGTTGTTGCC
ATTGCTACAGGCATCGTGGTGTCACGCTCGTCGTTTGGTATGGCTTCATTCAGCTCCGGTTCCCAACGAT
CAAGGCGAGTTACATGATCCCCCATGTTGTGCAAAAAAGCGGTTAGCTCCTTCGGTCCTCCGATCGTTGT
CAGAAGTAAGTTGGCCGCAGTGTTATCACTCATGGTTATGGCAGCACTGCATAATTCTCTTACTGTCATG
CCATCCGTAAGATGCTTTTCTGTGACTGGTGAGTACTCAACCAAGTCATTCTGAGAATAGTGTATGCGGC
GACCGAGTTGCTCTTGCCCGGCGTCAATACGGGATAATACCGCGCCACATAGCAGAACTTTAAAAGTGCT
CATCATTGGAAAACGTTCTTCGGGGCGAAAACTCTCAAGGATCTTACCGCTGTTGAGATCCAGTTCGATG
TAACCCACTCGTGCACCCAACTGATCTTCAGCATCTTTTACTTTCACCAGCGTTTCTGGGTGAGCAAAAA
CAGGAAGGCAAAATGCCGCAAAAAAGGGAATAAGGGCGACACGGAAATGTTGAATACTCATACTCTTCCT
TTTTCAATATTATTGAAGCATTTATCAGGGTTATTGTCTCATGAGCGGATACATATTTGAATGTATTTAG
AAAAATAAACAAATAGGGGTTCCGCGCACATTTCCCCGAAAAGTGCCACCTGACGTC
