>Addgene plasmid #48692 | pFRT-TODestFLAGHAhFMRPiso1I304N | addgene partial sequence | sequence record 84454 | CMV-F 5'-CGCAAATGGGCGGTAGGCGTG-3'
CTATATAAGCAGAGCTCTCCCTATCAGTGATAGAGATCTCCCTATCAGTGATAGAGATCGTCGACGAGCT
CGTTTAGTGAACCGTCAGATCGCCTGGAGACGCCATCCACGCTGTTTTGACCTCCATAGAAGACACCGGG
ACCGATCCAGCCTCCGGACTCTAGCGTTTAAACTTAAGCTTGGTACCATGGACTACAAGGACGACGATGA
CAAGTACCCTTATGACGTGCCCGATTACGCTTTGAACCAGATATCAACAAGTTTGTACAAAAAAGCAGGC
TCCACCATGGAGGAGCTGGTGGTGGAAGTGCGGGGCTCCAATGGCGCTTTCTACAAGGCATTTGTAAAGG
ATGTTCATGAAGATTCAATAACAGTTGCATTTGAAAACAACTGGCAGCCTGATAGGCAGATTCCATTTCA
TGATGTCAGATTCCCACCTCCTGTAGGTTATAATAAAGATATAAATGAAAGTGATGAAGTTGAGGTGTAT
TCCAGAGCAAATGAAAAAGAGCCTTGCTGTTGGTGGTTAGCTAAAGTGAGGATGATAAAGGGTGAGTTTT
ATGTGATAGAATATGCAGCATGTGATGCAACTTACAATGAAATTGTCACAATTGAACGTCTAAGATCTGT
TAATCCCAACAAACCTGCCACAAAAGATACTTTCCATAAGATCAAGCTGGATGTGCCAGAAGACTTACGG
CAAATGTGTGCCAAAGAGGCGGCACATAAGGATTTTAAAAAGGCAGTTGGTGCCTTTTCTGTAACTTATG
ATCCAGAAAATTATCAGCTTGTCATTTTGTCCATCAATGAAGTCACCTCAAAGCGAGCACATATGCTGAT
TGACATGCACTTTCGGAGTCTGCGCACTAAGTTGTCTCTGATAATGAGAAATGAAGAAGCTAGTAAGCAG
CTGGAGAGTTCAAGGCAGCTTGCCTCGAGATTTCATGAACAGTTTATCGTAAGAGAAGATCTGATGGGTC
TAGCTATTGGTACTCATGGTGCTAATATTCAGCAAGCTAGAAAAGTACCTGGGGTCACTGCTATTGATCT
AGATGAAGATACCTGCACATTTCATATTTATGGAGAGGATCAGGATGCAGTGAAAAAAGCTAGAAGCTTT
CTCGAATTTGCTGAAGATGTAATACAAGTTCCAAGGAACTTAGTAGGCAAAGTAATAG
