>Addgene plasmid #48692 | pFRT-TODestFLAGHAhFMRPiso1I304N | addgene partial sequence | sequence record 84464 | hFMR1-F1 5'-acctggggtcactgctattg-3'
CCTGCACATTTCATATTTATGGAGAGGATCAGGATGCAGTGAAAAAAGCTAGAAGCTTTCTCGAATTTGC
TGAAGATGTAATACAAGTTCCAAGGAACTTAGTAGGCAAAGTAATAGGAAAAAATGGAAAGCTGAATCAG
GAGATTGTGGACAAGTCAGGAGTTGTGAGGGTGAGGATTGAGGCTGAAAATGAGAAAAATGTTCCACAAG
AAGAGGAAATTATGCCACCAAATTCCCTTCCTTCCAATAATTCAAGGGTTGGACCTAATGCCCCAGAAGA
AAAAAAACATTTAGATATAAAGGAAAACAGCACCCATTTTTCTCAACCTAACAGTACAAAAGTCCAGAGG
GTGTTAGTGGCTTCATCAGTTGTAGCAGGGGAATCCCAGAAACCTGAACTCAAGGCTTGGCAGGGTATGG
TACCATTTGTTTTTGTGGGAACAAAGGACAGCATCGCTAATGCCACTGTTCTTTTGGATTATCACCTGAA
CTATTTAAAGGAAGTAGACCAGTTGCGTTTGGAGAGATTACAAATTGATGAGCAGTTGCGACAGATTGGA
GCTAGTTCTAGACCACCACCAAATCGTACAGATAAGGAAAAAAGCTATGTGACTGATGATGGTCAAGGAA
TGGGTCGAGGTAGTAGACCTTACAGAAATAGGGGGCACGGCAGACGCGGTCCTGGATATACTTCAGGAAC
TAATTCTGAAGCATCAAATGCTTCTGAAACAGAATCTGACCACAGAGACGAACTCAGTGATTGGTCATTA
GCTCCAACAGAGGAAGAGAGGGAGAGCTTCCTGCGCAGAGGAGACGGACGGCGGCGTGGAGGGGGAGGAA
GAGGACAAGGAGGAAGAGGACGTGGAGGAGGCTTCAAAGGAAACGACGATCACTCCCGAACAGATAATCG
TCCACGTAATCCAAGAGAGGCTAAAGGAAGAACAACAGATGGATCCCTTCAGATCAGAGTTGACTGCAAT
AATGAAAGGAGTGTCCACACTAAAACATTACAGAATACCTCCAGTGAAGGTAGTCGGCTGCGCACGGGTA
AAGATCGTAACCAGAAGAAAGAGAAGCCAGACAGCGTGGATGGTC
