>Addgene plasmid #48692 | pFRT-TODestFLAGHAhFMRPiso1I304N | addgene partial sequence | sequence record 84467 | pK03-R 5'-TTAATGCGCCGCTACAGGGCG-3'
CCTAGAGCCCCAGCTGGTTCTTTCCGCCTCAGAAGCCATAGAGCCCACCGCATCCCCAGCATGCCTGCTA
TTGTCTTCCCAATCCTCCCCCTTGCTGTCCTGCCCCACCCCACCCCCCAGAATAGAATGACACCTACTCA
GACAATGCGATGCAATTTCCTCATTTTATTAGGAAAGGACAGTGGGAGTGGCACCTTCCAGGGTCAAGGA
AGGCACGGGGGAGGGGCAAACAACAGATGGCTGGCAACTAGAAGGCACAGTCGAGGCTGATCAGCGGGTT
TAAACGGGCCCTCTAGACTCGAGGCACACTGGATCAGTTATCTATGCGGCCGCGGATCAGGTACGCGTAG
AATCGAGACCGAGGAGAGGGTTAGGGATAGGCTTACCTTCGAACCGCGGGCCCTCTAGACTTGAGCGGCC
GCCACTGTGCTGGATATCAACCACTTTGTACAAGAAAGCTGGGTCTAGATATCTCGAGTGCGGCCGCGAA
TTCGTTTAGGGTACTCCATTCACGAGTGGTTGCTGACCATCCACGCTGTCTGGCTTCTCTTTCTTCTGGT
TACGATCTTTACCCGTGCGCAGCCGACTACCTTCACTGGAGGTATTCTGTAATGTTTTAGTGTGGACACT
CCTTTCATTATTGCAGTCAACTCTGATCTGAAGGGATCCATCTGTTGTTCTTCCTTTAGCCTCTCTTGGA
TTACGTGGACGATTATCTGTTCGGGAGTGATCGTCGTTTCCTTTGAAGCCTCCTCCACGTCCTCTTCCTC
CTTGTCCTCTTCCTCCCCCTCCACGCCGCCGTCCGTCTCCTCTGCGCAGGAAGCTCTCCCTCTCTTCCTC
TGTTGGAGCTAATGACCAATCACTGAGTTCGTCTCTGTGGTCAGATTCTGTTTCAGAAGCATTTGATGCT
TCAGAATTAGTTCCTGAAGTATATCCAGGACCGCGTCTGCCGTGCCCCCTATTTCTGTAAGGTCTACTAC
CTCGACCCATTCCTTGACCATCATCAGTCACATAGCTTTTTTCCTTATCTGTACGATTTGGTGGTGGTCT
AGAACTAGCTCCAATCTGTCGCAACTGCTCATCAATTTGTAATCTCTCCAAACGCAACTGGTCTACTTCC
T
